>Addgene plasmid #245640 | pICSL12038 | addgene full sequence | sequence record 495468 | Addgene NGS Result
TTGAGATCCTTTTTTTCTGCGCGTAATCTGCTGCTTGCAAACAAAAAAACCACCGCTACCAGCGGTGGTT
TGTTTGCCGGATCAAGAGCTACCAACTCTTTTTCCGAAGGTAACTGGCTTCAGCAGAGCGCAGATACCAA
ATACTGTTCTTCTAGTGTAGCCGTAGTTAGGCCACCACTTCAAGAACTCTGTAGCACCGCCTACATACCT
CGCTCTGCTAATCCTGTTACCAGTGGCTGCTGCCAGTGGCGATAAGTCGTGTCTTACCGGGTTGGACTCA
AGACGATAGTTACCGGATAAGGCGCAGCGGTCGGGCTGAACGGGGGGTTCGTGCACACAGCCCAGCTTGG
AGCGAACGACCTACACCGAACTGAGATACCTACAGCGTGAGCTATGAGAAAGCGCCACGCTTCCCGAAGG
GAGAAAGGCGGACAGGTATCCGGTAAGCGGCAGGGTCGGAACAGGAGAGCGCACGAGGGAGCTTCCAGGG
GGAAACGCCTGGTATCTTTATAGTCCTGTCGGGTTTCGCCACCTCTGACTTGAGCGTCGATTTTTGTGAT
GCTCGTCAGGGGGGCGGAGCCTATGGAAAAACGCCAGCAACGCGGCCTTTTTACGGTTCCTGGCCTTTTG
CTGGCCTTTTGCTCACATGTTCTTTCCTGCGTTATCCCCTGATTCTGTGGATAACCGTATTACCGCCTTT
GAGTGAGCTGATACCGCTCGCCGCAGCCGAACGACCGAGCGCAGCGAGTCAGTGAGCGAGGAAGCGGAAG
AGCGCCCAATACGCAAACCGCCTCTCCCCGCGCGTTGGCCGATTCATTAATCACTCTGTGGTCTCAGGAG
CTCCCCATAATCGTGAGTAGATATATTACTCAACTTTTGATTCGCTATTTGCAGTGCACCTGTGGCGTTC
ATCACATCTTTTGTGACACTGTTTGCACTGGTCATTGCTATTACAAAGGACCTTCCTGATGTTGAAGGAG
ATCGAAAGTAAGTAACTGCACGCATAACCATTTTCTTTCCGCTCTTTGGCTCAATCCATTTGACAGTCAA
AGACAATGTTTAACCAGCTCCGTTTGATATATTGTCTTTATGTGTTTGTTCAAGCATGTTTAGTTAATCA
TGCCTTTGATTGATCTTGAATAGGTTCCAAATATCAACCCTGGCAACAAAACTTGGAGTGAGAAACATTG
CATTCCTCGGTTCTGGACTTCTGCTAGTAAATTATGTTTCAGCCATATCACTAGCTTTCTACATGCCTCA
GGTGAATTCATCTATTTCCGTCTTAACTATTTCGGTTAATTAAAGCACGAACACCATTACTGCATGTAGA
AGCTTGATAAACTATCGCCACCAATTTATTTTTGTTGCGATATTGTTACTTTCCTCAGTATGCAGCTTTG
AAAAGACCAACCCTCTTATCCTTTAACAATGAACAGGTTTTTAGAGGTAGCTTGATGATTCCTGCACATG
TGATCTTGGCTTCAGGCTTAATTTTCCAGGTAAAGCATTATGAGATACTCTTATATCTCTTACATACTTT
TGAGATAATGCACAAGAACTTCATAACTATATGCTTTAGTTTCTGCATTTGACACTGCCAAATTCATTAA
TCTCTAATATCTTTGTTGTTGATCTTTGGTAGACATGGGTACTAGAAAAAGCAAACTACACCAAGGTAAA
ATACTTTTGTACAAACATAAACTCGTTATCACGGAACATCAATGGAGTGTATATCTAACGGAGTGTAGAA
ACATTTGATTATTGCAGGAAGCTATCTCAGGATATTATCGGTTTATATGGAATCTCTTCTACGCAGAGTA
TCTGTTATTCCCCTTCCTCTAGCTTTCAATTTCATGGTGAGGATATGCAGTTTTCTTTGTATATCATTCT
TCTTCTTCTTTGTAGCTTGGAGTCAAAATCGGTTCCTTCATGTACATACATCAAGGATATGTCCTTCTGA
ATTTTTATATCTTGCAATAAAAATGCTTGTACCAATTGAAACACCAGCTTTTTGAGTTCTATGATCACTG
ACTTGGTTCTAACCAAAAAAAAAAAAATGTTTAATTTACATATCTAAAAGTAGGTTTAGGGAAACCTAAA
CAGTAAAATATTTGTATATTATTCGAATTTCACTCATCATAAAAACTTAAATTGCACCATAAAATTTTGT
TTTACTATTAATGATGTAATTTGTGTAACTTAAGATAAAAATAATATTCCGTAAGTTAACCGGCTAAAAC
CACGTATAAACCAGGGAACCTGTTAAACCGGTTCTTTACTGGATAAAGAAATGAAAGCCCATGTAGACAG
CTCCATTAGAGCCCAAACCCTAAATTTCTCATCTATATAAAAGGAGTGACATTAGGGTTTTTGTTCGTCC
TCTTAAAGCTTCTCGTTTTCTCTGCCGTCTCTCTCATTCGCGCGACGCAAACGATCTTCAGGTGATCTTC
TTTCTCCAAATCCTCTCTCATAACTCTGATTTCGTACTTGTGTATTTGAGCTCACGCTCTGTTTCTCTCA
CCACAGCCAATGTGAGACCACGAAGTGGCTCTTCAGTGGACGAAAGGGCCTCGTGATACGCCTATTTTTA
TAGGTTAATGTCATGATAATAATGGTTTCTTAGACGTCAGGTGGCACTTTTCGGGGAAATGTGCGCGGAA
CCCCTATTTGTTTATTTTTCTAAATACATTCAAATATGTATCCGCTCATGAGACAATAACCCTGATAAAT
GCTTCAATAATATTGAAAAAGGAAGAGTATGCGCTCACGCAACTGGTCCAGAACCTTGACCGAACGCAGC
GGTGGTAACGGCGCAGTGGCGGTTTTCATGGCTTGTTATGACTGTTTTTTTTTGGGGTACAGTCTATGCC
TCGGGCATCCAAGCAGCAAGCGCGTTACGCCGTGGGTCGATGTTTGATGTTATGGAGCAGCAACGATGTT
ACGCAGCAGGGCAGTCGCCCTAAAACAAAGTTAAACATCATGAGGGAAGCGGTGATCGCCGAAGTATCGA
CTCAACTATCAGAGGTAGTTGGCGTCATCGAGCGCCATCTCGAACCGACGTTGCTGGCCGTACATTTGTA
CGGCTCCGCAGTGGATGGCGGCCTGAAGCCACACAGCGATATTGATTTGCTGGTTACGGTGACCGTAAGG
CTTGATGAAACAACGCGGCGAGCTTTGATCAACGACCTTTTGGAAACTTCGGCTTCCCCTGGAGAGAGCG
AGATTCTCCGCGCTGTAGAAGTCACCATTGTTGTGCACGACGACATCATTCCGTGGCGTTATCCAGCTAA
GCGCGAACTGCAATTTGGAGAATGGCAGCGCAATGACATTCTTGCAGGTATCTTCGAGCCAGCCACGATC
GACATTGATCTGGCTATCTTGCTGACAAAAGCAAGAGAACATAGCGTTGCCTTGGTAGGTCCAGCGGCGG
AGGAACTCTTTGATCCGGTTCCTGAACAGGATCTATTTGAGGCGCTAAATGAAACCTTAACGCTATGGAA
CTCGCCGCCCGACTGGGCTGGCGATGAGCGAAATGTAGTGCTTACGTTGTCCCGCATTTGGTACAGCGCA
GTAACCGGCAAAATCGCGCCGAAGGATGTCGCTGCCGACTGGGCAATGGAGCGCCTGCCGGCCCAGTATC
AGCCCGTCATACTTGAAGCTAGACAGGCTTATCTTGGACAAGAAGAAGATCGCTTGGCCTCGCGCGCAGA
TCAGTTGGAAGAATTTGTCCATTACGTAAAAGGCGAGATCACCAAGGTAGTCGGCAAATAACTGTCAGAC
CAAGTTTACTCATATATACTTTAGATTGATTTAAAACTTCATTTTTAATTTAAAAGGATCTAGGTGAAGA
TCCTTTTTGATAATCTCATGACCAAAATCCCTTAACGTGAGTTTTCGTTCCACTGAGCGTCAGACCCCGT
AGAAAAGATCAAAGGATCTTC
Features (pLannotate 1.2.2; 9 found; start..end, strand, type, name):
      1..589     +  rep_origin     ori: high-copy-number ColE1/pMB1/pBR322/pUC origin of replication
    772..821     +  CDS            lacI (fragment): lac repressor; lacI; The lac repressor binds to the lac operator to inhibit transcription in E. coli. This inhibition can be relieved by adding lactose or isopropyl-β-D-thiogalactopyranoside (IPTG).
    893..1264    +  CDS            HST (fragment): HSTC_ARATH - Also known as HPT2, VTE2-2. Experimental evidence at protein level: Swiss-Prot protein existence level 1. Involved in the synthesis of plastoquinone-9. Can use both homogentisic acid and 2,5-dihydroxyphenylacetic acid gamma-lactone as prenyl acceptors, and solanesyl diphosphate > farnesyl diphosphate > geranylgeranyl diphosphate >> phytyl diphosphate as prenyl donors. Do not catalyze the decardoxylation of homogentisate uncoupled from prenylation. From Arabidopsis thaliana (Mouse-ear cress).
   1416..1499    +  CDS            HST (fragment): HSTC_ARATH - Also known as HPT2, VTE2-2. Experimental evidence at protein level: Swiss-Prot protein existence level 1. Involved in the synthesis of plastoquinone-9. Can use both homogentisic acid and 2,5-dihydroxyphenylacetic acid gamma-lactone as prenyl acceptors, and solanesyl diphosphate > farnesyl diphosphate > geranylgeranyl diphosphate >> phytyl diphosphate as prenyl donors. Do not catalyze the decardoxylation of homogentisate uncoupled from prenylation. From Arabidopsis thaliana (Mouse-ear cress).
   1765..1839    +  CDS            HST (fragment): HSTC_ARATH - Also known as HPT2, VTE2-2. Experimental evidence at protein level: Swiss-Prot protein existence level 1. Involved in the synthesis of plastoquinone-9. Can use both homogentisic acid and 2,5-dihydroxyphenylacetic acid gamma-lactone as prenyl acceptors, and solanesyl diphosphate > farnesyl diphosphate > geranylgeranyl diphosphate >> phytyl diphosphate as prenyl donors. Do not catalyze the decardoxylation of homogentisate uncoupled from prenylation. From Arabidopsis thaliana (Mouse-ear cress).
   2654..2758    +  promoter       AmpR promoter: bla
   2749..2829    -  CDS            int (fragment): INT2_ECOLX - Protein inferred from homology: Swiss-Prot protein existence level 3. Putative integrase believed to be involved in the insertion of antibiotic resistance genes into plasmids and transposons. From Escherichia coli.
   2917..2973    +  CDS            GmR (fragment): gentamycin acetyltransferase; aacC1; confers resistance to gentamycin
   2980..3768    +  CDS            aadA: S3AD_ECOLX - Experimental evidence at protein level: Swiss-Prot protein existence level 1. Mediates bacterial resistance to the antibiotics streptomycin and spectinomycin. From Escherichia coli.
