[The description below was written by a language model from this plasmid's Addgene catalogue record and pLannotate feature annotations shown in this document.]
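Description:
pICSL12038 is a Level 0 Golden Gate part plasmid for plant synthetic biology, built in the small pICH41295 acceptor backbone and maintained in E. coli. It replicates from a high-copy ColE1/pUC-type origin and is selected with spectinomycin through an aadA aminoglycoside adenylyltransferase gene. In the annotated sequence, aadA sits downstream of an AmpR (bla) promoter and short integrase and gentamicin-acetyltransferase fragments, which look like remnants of the resistance cassette's source rather than functional genes. A short lacI fragment is likewise annotated next to the insert region. The sequenced plasmid is about 3.9 kb, which matches the stated backbone and insert sizes.

The payload is a roughly 1.7 kb Arabidopsis thaliana RPS5a promoter, supplied as a combined promoter plus 5′ untranslated region module. It follows the MoClo overhang syntax: the part carries GGAG and AATG fusion sites, so it can be joined directly to a coding-sequence module at the start codon during assembly of a transcription unit. Internal BsaI and BpiI recognition sites were removed by point mutation, so the part stays intact in Type IIS restriction-ligation reactions. The automated annotation does not label a promoter in the insert region. Instead it reports several fragments matching the Arabidopsis HST (homogentisate solanesyltransferase) coding sequence. These probably reflect neighbouring genomic sequence included in the upstream fragment rather than an intended expressed gene, although the record does not comment on this. The plasmid serves as a reusable regulatory part for driving genes of interest in multi-part plant expression constructs; the record gives no expression pattern or specific application.
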