Addgene plasmid #245640: pICSL12038
Purpose: Level 0 Golden Gate part RPS5a promoter, GGAG - AATG
Depositing lab: Mark Youles. Depositing organization: Sainsbury Laboratory, Norwich.
Backbone
  Vector backbone: pICH41295
  Backbone size w/o insert (bp): 2249
  Vector type: Synthetic Biology
Growth in bacteria
  Bacterial resistance: Spectinomycin, 50 μg/mL
  Growth temperature: 37°C
  Growth strain: DH5alpha
  Copy number: High Copy
Gene/Insert
  Gene/Insert name: RPS5a promoter
  Species: A. thaliana (mustard weed)
  Insert size (bp): 1692
  Mutation: BsaI/BpiI sites removed by point-mutation
  Cloning method: Restriction Enzyme; 5′ cloning site BsaI (destroyed during cloning); 3′ cloning site BsaI (destroyed during cloning)
  Sequencing primers: 5′ TCACATGTTCTTTCCTGCG; 3′ GTCTCATGAGCGGATACATATTTGAATG
Terms and licenses: Academic/Nonprofit Terms; Industry Terms: Not Available to Industry
Depositor comments: Level 0 promoter + 5' untranslated region module used for GoldenGate assemblies using the MoClo overhang syntax
How to cite: pICSL12038 was a gift from Mark Youles (Addgene plasmid # 245640 ; http://n2t.net/addgene:245640 ; RRID:Addgene_245640)
